>Addgene plasmid #33050 | pRK5-Myc-TEAD1-L272A | addgene partial sequence | sequence record 41243 | SP6 5'-ATTTAGGTGACACTATAG-3'
CACTCCCAGGTCCAACTGCACCTCGGTTCTAAGCTGAGAATGGAGCAAAAGCTCATCTCAGAGGAAGATC
TGAAGCTTCTGCAGGTCGACTCTAGAGAAAGGATGAGTGACTCTGCAGATAAGCCAATTGACAATGATGC
AGAAGGGGTCTGGAGCCCCGACATCGAGCAAAGCTTTCAGGAGGCCCTGGCTATCTATCCACCATGTGGG
AGGAGGAAAATCATCTTATCAGACGAAGGCAAAATGTATGGTAGGAATGAATTGATAGCCAGATACATCA
AACTCAGGACAGGCAAGACGAGGACCAGAAAACAGGTGTCTAGTCACATTCAGGTTCTTGCCAGAAGGAA
ATCTCGTGATTTTCATTCCAAGCTAAAGGATCAGACTGCAAAGGATAAGGCCCTGCAGCACATGGCGGCC
ATGTCCTCAGCCCAGATCGTCTCGGCCACTGCCATTCATAACAAGCTGGGGCTGCCTGGGATTCCACGCC
CGACCTTCCCAGGGGCGCCGGGGTTCTGGCCGGGAATGATTCAAACAGGGCAGCCAGGATCCTCACAAGA
CGTCAAGCCTTTTGTGCAGCAGGCCTACCCCATCCAGCCAGCGGTCACAGCCCCCATTCCAGGGTTTGAG
CCTGCATCGGCCCCAGCTCCCTCAGTCCCTGCCTGGCAAGGTCGCTCCATTGGCACAACCAAGCTTCGCC
TGGTGGAATTTTCAGCTTTTCTCGAGCAGCAGCGAGACCCAGACTCGTACAACAAACACCTCTTCGTGCA
CATTGGGCATGCCAACCATTCTTACAGTGACCCATTGCTTGAATCAGTGGACATTCGTCAGATTTATGAC
AAATTTCCTGAAAAGAAAGGTGGCTTAAAGGAACTG
