>Addgene plasmid #33050 | pRK5-Myc-TEAD1-L272A | addgene partial sequence | sequence record 42798 | SV40pA-R 5'-GAAATTTGTGATGCTATTGC-3'
GCATAACAGTTGGGCCATGGCGGCCATCGATTGAATTCTCAGTCCTTTACAAGCCTGTAAATATGATGTT
GTGCTCCGTGTTCACTATTTGAAACTTCAAACACACAGGCCATGCAGAGTAGAGTTTCTTGTGTATCCCT
GTTTGTTACCACCAATAAAATTGTGAAGTTTTCCAAAACACTGTTCATCATATATTTCTCTGGTAAGTGT
TTGAGCTTGTGGATGAAGTTGATCATATATTCACACATTGGGGAGCGGTTTATTCGGTATACAAATCGGC
CATTCTCAAACCTTGCATACTCCGTCTCTACTTTTTCTACTACTTGCTTCCCAAAGGAGCAAACTTTGGT
GGAACAGGTGACTGTCATATTTTCAGAACTCTCGTACTGACTGGTTACACCATAAAAAGCCCCAGCATCA
TCTTGAATATTGCAGTTTAAATCAGCCCAGAATTTTACGGCGAAGAAGGCATTTTGAGGGCCCTTTCCAA
ACAGTTCCTTTAAGCCACCTTTCTTTTCAGGAAATTTGTCATAAATCTGACGAATGTCCACTGATTCAAG
CAATGGGTCACTGTAAGAATGGTTGGCATGCCCAATGTGCACGAAGAGGTGTTTGTTGTACGAGTCTGGG
TCTCGCTGCTGCTCGAGAAAAGCTGAAAATTCCACCAGGCGAAGCTTGGTTGTGCCAATGGAGCGACCTT
GCCAGGCAGGGACTGAGGGAGCTGGGGCCGATGCAGGCTCAAACCCTGGAATGGGGGCTGTGACCGCTGG
CTGGATGGGGTAGGCCTGCTGCACAAAAGGCTTGACGTCTTGTGAGGATCCTGGCTGCCCTG
