[The description below was written by a language model from this plasmid's Addgene catalogue record.]
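Description:
pRK5-Myc-TEAD1-L272A is a mammalian expression plasmid built on the pRK5 backbone (about 4.7 kb without the insert). It is propagated in E. coli under ampicillin selection. The record gives no feature table and does not list the promoter, polyadenylation signal or origin of replication. pRK5 vectors are generally known as CMV promoter-driven plasmids for transient expression in cultured mammalian cells, but this is not confirmed in the entry. No mammalian selection marker is recorded, and the copy number is listed as unknown.

The insert is human TEAD1 (also known as TEF-1 or TCF-13), a TEA-domain transcription factor that acts as a DNA-binding partner for the Hippo pathway coactivator YAP. The coding sequence carries a single point mutation, L272A, which replaces leucine 272 with alanine. It is fused at its N terminus to a Myc epitope tag, so the expressed protein can be detected or immunoprecipitated with anti-Myc antibodies regardless of any endogenous TEAD proteins.

The plasmid comes from a structural study of the YAP–TEAD complex. This suggests that the L272A substitution was designed to probe a residue relevant to that interaction, although the record does not describe the mutation's functional effect. On that basis, likely uses include transfection into mammalian cells to compare the mutant with wild-type TEAD1 in co-immunoprecipitation, binding or transcriptional reporter assays that test the requirements for YAP association and TEAD-dependent gene activation.
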