Addgene plasmid #33050: pRK5-Myc-TEAD1-L272A
Depositing lab: Kunliang Guan. Depositing organization: University of California, San Diego (UCSD). Publication: Structural insights into the YAP and TEAD complex. Li Z, Zhao B, Wang P, Chen F, Dong Z, Yang H, Guan KL, Xu Y. Genes Dev. 2010 Feb 1;24(3):235-40. 10.1101/gad.1865810 PubMed 20123905.
Backbone
  Vector backbone: pRK5
  Backbone size w/o insert (bp): 4700
  Vector type: Mammalian Expression
Growth in bacteria
  Bacterial resistance: Ampicillin, 100 μg/mL
  Growth temperature: 37°C
  Growth strain: DH5alpha
  Copy number: Unknown
Gene/Insert
  Gene/Insert name: TEAD1
  Species: H. sapiens (human)
  Mutation: L272A
  Entrez Gene: TEAD1 (a.k.a. AA, NTEF-1, REF1, TCF-13, TCF13, TEAD-1, TEF-1)
  Tag / fusion protein: Myc (N terminal on insert)
Terms and licenses: Academic/Nonprofit Terms; Industry Terms: Not Available to Industry
How to cite: pRK5-Myc-TEAD1-L272A was a gift from Kunliang Guan (Addgene plasmid # 33050 ; http://n2t.net/addgene:33050 ; RRID:Addgene_33050)
